Addgene plasmid #238710: NanoBRET Assay Vector, PPP2R5A-HaloTag
Purpose: Express PPP2R5A-HaloTag Fusion Protein in Mammalian Cells under a CMV promoter
Depositing lab: Promega Corporation.
Backbone
  Vector backbone: pFC221K HaloTag(R) CMV-Blast BiBRET Vector
  Vector type: Mammalian Expression
  Selectable markers: Blasticidin
Growth in bacteria
  Bacterial resistance: Kanamycin, 50 μg/mL
  Growth temperature: 37°C
  Growth strain: DH5alpha
  Copy number: High Copy
Gene/Insert
  Gene/Insert name: PPP2R5A
  Species: H. sapiens (human)
  Mutation: None
  Entrez Gene: PPP2R1A (a.k.a. HJS2, MRD36, PP2A-Aalpha, PP2AA, PP2AAALPHA, PR65A)
  Promoter: CMV
  Tag / fusion protein: HaloTag (R) (C terminal on backbone)
  Cloning method: Other
Terms and licenses: Academic/Nonprofit Terms; Industry Terms
How to cite: NanoBRET Assay Vector, PPP2R5A-HaloTag was a gift from Promega Corporation (Addgene plasmid # 238710)
