[The description below was written by a language model from this plasmid's Addgene catalogue record and pLannotate feature annotations shown in this document.]
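Description:
NanoBRET Assay Vector, PPP2R5A-HaloTag is a 6,612 bp mammalian expression plasmid built on the pFC221K HaloTag CMV-Blast BiBRET backbone. It is maintained in E. coli through a high-copy ColE1/pUC-type origin and selected with kanamycin, with resistance supplied by an EM7-driven neo (nptII) gene. A single loxP site lies just upstream of this bacterial cassette; the record does not state its intended role. For selection in mammalian cells, a separate cassette on the opposite strand uses the SV40 enhancer/early promoter to drive blasticidin S deaminase (BSD), terminated by a synthetic poly(A) signal.

The payload is human PPP2R5A, a B-type regulatory subunit of protein phosphatase 2A thought to influence substrate selectivity, catalytic activity and subcellular targeting of the enzyme. Its unmutated coding sequence is expressed from the CMV immediate-early enhancer and promoter, followed by a chimeric β-globin/immunoglobulin intron that aids transcript processing. A T7 promoter directly upstream of the open reading frame would also permit in vitro transcription. The gene is joined at its C terminus, through a TEV protease cleavage site, to HaloTag, a modified bacterial dehalogenase that covalently binds chloroalkane ligands, and the transcript ends at an SV40 poly(A) signal.

As the name indicates, the construct is meant for NanoBRET assays, in which a HaloTag fusion labelled with a fluorescent chloroalkane ligand typically acts as the energy acceptor for a NanoLuc-tagged partner, reporting protein proximity in live cells. The catalogue's Entrez Gene field lists PPP2R1A, but the insert name and the feature annotation both identify PPP2R5A.
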