Features (pLannotate 1.2.2; 19 found; start..end, strand, type, name):
      3..84      -  polyA_signal   SV40 poly(A) signal: SV40 polyadenylation signal
    107..190     -  CDS            large T antigen (fragment): large T antigen from SV40 (simian virus 40)
    255..620     +  enhancer       CMV enhancer: human cytomegalovirus immediate early enhancer
    622..821     +  promoter       CMV promoter: human cytomegalovirus (CMV) immediate early promoter
    960..1092    +  intron         chimeric intron: chimera between introns from human β-globin and immunoglobulin heavy chain genes
   1136..1154    +  promoter       T7 promoter: promoter for bacteriophage T7 RNA polymerase
   1168..2625    +  CDS            PPP2R5A: 2A5A_HUMAN - Experimental evidence at protein level: Swiss-Prot protein existence level 1. The B regulatory subunit might modulate substrate selectivity and catalytic activity, and also might direct the localization of the catalytic enzyme to a particular subcellular compartment. From Homo sapiens (Human).
   2647..2667    +  CDS            TEV site: tobacco etch virus (TEV) protease recognition and cleavage site
   2683..3566    +  CDS            HaloTag® (fragment): modified bacterial dehalogenase that forms covalent bonds with chloroalkane derivatives
   3577..3605    +  misc_feature   MCS (fragment): pUC18/19 multiple cloning site
   3654..3775    -  polyA_signal   SV40 poly(A) signal: SV40 polyadenylation signal
   3798..3866    -  CDS            large T antigen (fragment): large T antigen from SV40 (simian virus 40)
   3890..3923    +  protein_bind   loxP: Cre-mediated recombination occurs in the 8-bp core sequence (GCATACAT). Cre recombinase
   3933..3980    +  promoter       EM7 promoter: synthetic bacterial promoter&nbsp
   4012..4803    +  CDS            neo: KKA2_KLEPN - Also known as kan, nptII. Experimental evidence at protein level: Swiss-Prot protein existence level 1. Resistance to kanamycin, neomycin, paromomycin, ribostamycin, butirosin and gentamicin B. From Klebsiella pneumoniae.
   4964..5552    -  rep_origin     ori: high-copy-number ColE1/pMB1/pBR322/pUC origin of replication
   5678..5726    -  polyA_signal   poly(A) signal: synthetic polyadenylation signal
   5750..6148    -  CDS            BSD: blasticidin S deaminase; Aspergillus terreus BSD; confers resistance to blasticidin
   6179..6536    -  promoter       SV40 promoter: SV40 enhancer and early promoter
>Addgene plasmid #238710 | NanoBRET Assay Vector, PPP2R5A-HaloTag | depositor full sequence | sequence record 475170 | NanoBRET Assay Vector, PPP2R5A-HaloTag sequence 6612 bps
CGGCAGTGAAAAAAATGCTTTATTTGTGAAATTTGTGATGCTATTGCTTTATTTGTAACCATTATAAGCT
GCAATAAACAAGTTAACAACAACAATTGCATTCATTTTATGTTTCAGGTTCAGGGGGAGGTGTGGGAGGT
TTTTTAAAGCAAGTAAAACCTCTACAAATGTGGTATGGCTGATTATGATCCGCGGCCGCAATACGTCGAC
GTTATCAGCTGACTTCGTACGAGAGCCTAGGATTATGGCGCGCCACTAGTTATTAATAGTAATCAATTAC
GGGGTCATTAGTTCATAGCCCATATATGGAGTTCCGCGTTACATAACTTACGGTAAATGGCCCGCCTGGC
TGACCGCCCAACGACCCCCGCCCATTGACGTCAATAATGACGTATGTTCCCATAGTAACGCCAATAGGGA
CTTTCCATTGACGTCAATGGGTGGAGTATTTACGGTAAACTGCCCACTTGGCAGTACATCAAGTGTATCA
TATGCCAAGTCCGCCCCCTATTGACGTCAATGACGGTAAATGGCCCGCCTGGCATTATGCCCAGTACATG
ACCTTACGGGACTTTCCTACTTGGCAGTACATCTACGTATTAGTCATCGCTATTACCATGGTGATGCGGT
TTTGGCAGTACACCAATGGGCGTGGATAGCGGTTTGACTCACGGGGATTTCCAAGTCTCCACCCCATTGA
CGTCAATGGGAGTTTGTTTTGGCACCAAAATCAACGGGACTTTCCAAAATGTCGTAATAACCCCGCCCCG
TTGACGCAAATGGGCGGTAGGCGTGTACGGTGGGAGGTCTATATAAGCAGAGCTGGTTTAGTGAACCGTC
AGATCACTAGAAGCTTTATTGCGGTAGTTTATCACAGTTAAATTGCTAACGCAGTCAGTGCTTCTGACAC
AACAGTCTCGAACTTAAGCTGCAGAAGTTGGTCGTGAGGCACTGGGCAGGTAAGTATCAAGGTTACAAGA
CAGGTTTAAGGAGACCAATAGAAACTGGGCTTGTCGAGACAGAGAAGACTCTTGCGTTTCTGATAGGCAC
CTATTGGTCTTACTGACATCCACTTTGCCTTTCTCTCCACAGGTGTCCACTCCCAGTTCAATTACAGCTC
TTAAGGCTAGAGTATTAATACGACTCACTATAGGGCTAGCGATCGCCATGTCGTCGTCGTCGCCGCCGGC
GGGGGCTGCCAGCGCCGCCATCTCGGCCTCGGAGAAAGTGGACGGCTTCACCCGGAAATCGGTCCGCAAG
GCGCAGAGGCAGAAGCGCTCCCAGGGCTCGTCGCAGTTTCGCAGCCAGGGCAGCCAGGCAGAGCTGCACC
CGCTGCCCCAGCTCAAAGATGCCACTTCAAATGAACAACAAGAGCTTTTCTGTCAGAAGTTGCAGCAGTG
TTGTATACTGTTTGATTTCATGGACTCTGTTTCAGACTTGAAGAGCAAAGAAATTAAAAGAGCAACACTG
AATGAACTGGTTGAGTATGTTTCAACTAATCGTGGTGTAATTGTTGAATCAGCGTATTCTGATATAGTAA
AAATGATCAGTGCTAACATCTTCCGTACACTTCCTCCAAGTGATAATCCAGATTTTGATCCAGAAGAGGA
TGAACCCACGCTTGAGGCCTCTTGGCCTCACATACAGTTGGTATATGAATTCTTCTTGAGATTTTTGGAG
AGCCCTGATTTCCAGCCTAGCATTGCAAAACGATACATTGATCAGAAATTCGTACAACAGCTCCTGGAGC
TTTTTGATAGTGAAGATCCCAGAGAACGTGACTTCCTGAAGACTGTTCTGCACCGAATTTATGGGAAATT
TCTTGGATTAAGAGCATTCATCAGAAAACAAATTAACAACATTTTCCTCAGGTTTATATATGAAACAGAA
CATTTCAATGGTGTTGCTGAACTTCTTGAAATATTAGGAAGTATTATCAATGGCTTTGCATTGCCACTGA
AAGCAGAACATAAACAATTTCTAATGAAGGTTCTTATTCCTATGCATACTGCAAAAGGATTAGCTTTGTT
TCATGCTCAGCTAGCATATTGTGTTGTACAGTTCCTGGAGAAAGATACAACACTAACAGAGCCAGTGATC
AGAGGACTGCTGAAATTTTGGCCAAAAACCTGCAGTCAGAAAGAGGTGATGTTTTTAGGAGAAATTGAAG
AAATCTTAGATGTCATTGAACCAACACAGTTCAAAAAAATTGAAGAGCCACTTTTCAAGCAGATATCCAA
GTGTGTATCCAGTTCTCATTTTCAGGTTGCAGAAAGGGCATTGTACTTCTGGAATAACGAATATATTCTT
AGTTTGATTGAGGAGAACATTGATAAAATTCTGCCAATTATGTTTGCCAGTTTGTACAAAATTTCCAAAG
AACACTGGAATCCGACCATTGTAGCACTGGTATACAATGTGCTGAAAACCCTAATGGAAATGAATGGCAA
GCTTTTCGATGACCTTACTAGCTCATACAAAGCTGAAAGACAGAGAGAGAAAAAGAAGGAATTGGAACGT
GAAGAATTATGGAAAAAATTAGAGGAGCTAAAGCTAAAGAAAGCTCTAGAAAAACAGAATAGTGCTTACA
ACATGCACAGTATTCTCAGCAATACAAGTGCCGAAGTTTCTCTCGAGCCAACCACTGAGGATCTGTACTT
TCAGAGCGATAACGATGGATCCGAAATCGGTACTGGCTTTCCATTCGACCCCCATTATGTGGAAGTCCTG
GGCGAGCGCATGCACTACGTCGATGTTGGTCCGCGCGATGGCACCCCTGTGCTGTTCCTGCACGGTAACC
CGACCTCCTCCTACGTGTGGCGCAACATCATCCCGCATGTTGCACCGACCCATCGCTGCATTGCTCCAGA
CCTGATCGGTATGGGCAAATCCGACAAACCAGACCTGGGTTATTTCTTCGACGACCACGTCCGCTTCATG
GATGCCTTCATCGAAGCCCTGGGTCTGGAAGAGGTCGTCCTGGTCATTCACGACTGGGGCTCCGCTCTGG
GTTTCCACTGGGCCAAGCGCAATCCAGAGCGCGTCAAAGGTATTGCATTTATGGAGTTCATCCGCCCTAT
CCCGACCTGGGACGAATGGCCAGAATTTGCCCGCGAGACCTTCCAGGCCTTCCGCACCACCGACGTCGGC
CGCAAGCTGATCATCGATCAGAACGTTTTTATCGAGGGTACGCTGCCGATGGGTGTCGTCCGCCCGCTGA
CTGAAGTCGAGATGGACCATTACCGCGAGCCGTTCCTGAATCCTGTTGACCGCGAGCCACTGTGGCGCTT
CCCAAACGAGCTGCCAATCGCCGGTGAGCCAGCGAACATCGTCGCGCTGGTCGAAGAATACATGGACTGG
CTGCACCAGTCCCCTGTCCCGAAGCTGCTGTTCTGGGGCACCCCAGGCGTTCTGATCCCACCGGCCGAAG
CCGCTCGCCTGGCCAAAAGCCTGCCTAACTGCAAGGCTGTGGACATCGGCCCGGGTCTGAATCTGCTGCA
AGAAGACAACCCGGACCTGATCGGCAGCGAGATCGCGCGCTGGCTGTCTACTCTGGAGATTTCCGGTTAA
TAGAATTCTAGAGTCGACCTGCAGGCATGCAAGCTGATTTGGCTGCTGCCACCGCTGAGCAAGGCCGCTT
CGAGCAGACATGATAAGATACATTGATGAGTTTGGACAAACCACAACTAGAATGCAGTGAAAAAAATGCT
TTATTTGTGAAATTTGTGATGCTATTGCTTTATTTGTAACCATTATAAGCTGCAATAAACAAGTTAACAA
CAACAATTGCATTCATTTTATGTTTCAGGTTCAGGGGGAGATGTGGGAGGTTTTTTTAAGCAAGTAAAAC
CTCTACAAATGTGGTAAAATCTTAATTAAGAATTCTAATATAACTTCGTATAGCATACATTATACGAAGT
TATGGATCCACTGTTGACAATTAATCATCGGCATAGTATATCGGCATAGTATAATACGACAAGGTGAGGA
ACTAAACCCAGGAGGCAGATCATGATTGAACAAGATGGATTGCACGCAGGTTCTCCGGCCGCTTGGGTGG
AGAGGCTATTCGGCTATGACTGGGCACAACAGACAATCGGCTGCTCTGATGCCGCCGTGTTCCGGCTGTC
AGCGCAGGGGCGCCCGGTTCTTTTTGTCAAGACCGACCTGTCCGGTGCCCTGAATGAACTGCAGGACGAG
GCAGCGCGGCTATCGTGGCTGGCCACGACGGGCGTTCCTTGCGCAGCTGTGCTCGACGTTGTCACTGAAG
CGGGAAGGGACTGGCTGCTATTGGGCGAAGTGCCGGGGCAGGATCTCCTGTCATCTCACCTTGCTCCTGC
CGAGAAAGTATCCATCATGGCTGATGCAATGCGGCGGCTGCATACGCTTGATCCGGCTACCTGCCCATTC
GACCACCAAGCGAAACATCGCATCGAGCGAGCACGTACTCGGATGGAAGCCGGTCTTGTCGATCAGGATG
ATCTGGACGAAGAGCATCAGGGGCTCGCGCCAGCCGAACTGTTCGCCAGGCTCAAGGCGCGCATGCCCGA
CGGCGAGGATCTCGTCGTGACCCATGGCGATGCCTGCTTGCCGAATATCATGGTGGAAAATGGCCGCTTT
TCTGGATTCATCGACTGTGGCCGGCTGGGTGTGGCGGACCGCTATCAGGACATAGCGTTGGCTACCCGTG
ATATTGCTGAAGAGCTTGGCGGCGAATGGGCTGACCGCTTCCTCGTGCTTTACGGTATCGCCGCTCCCGA
TTCGCAGCGCATCGCCTTCTATCGCCTTCTTGACGAGTTCTTCTGATTCGAAATGACCGACCAAGCGACG
CCCAACCGGTATCAGCTCACTCAAAGGCGGTAATACGGTTATCCACAGAATCAGGGGATAACGCAGGAAA
GAACATGTGAGCAAAAGGCCAGCAAAAGGCCAGGAACCGTAAAAAGGCCGCGTTGCTGGCGTTTTTCCAT
AGGCTCCGCCCCCCTGACGAGCATCACAAAAATCGACGCTCAAGTCAGAGGTGGCGAAACCCGACAGGAC
TATAAAGATACCAGGCGTTTCCCCCTGGAAGCTCCCTCGTGCGCTCTCCTGTTCCGACCCTGCCGCTTAC
CGGATACCTGTCCGCCTTTCTCCCTTCGGGAAGCGTGGCGCTTTCTCATAGCTCACGCTGTAGGTATCTC
AGTTCGGTGTAGGTCGTTCGCTCCAAGCTGGGCTGTGTGCACGAACCCCCCGTTCAGCCCGACCGCTGCG
CCTTATCCGGTAACTATCGTCTTGAGTCCAACCCGGTAAGACACGACTTATCGCCACTGGCAGCAGCCAC
TGGTAACAGGATTAGCAGAGCGAGGTATGTAGGCGGTGCTACAGAGTTCTTGAAGTGGTGGCCTAACTAC
GGCTACACTAGAAGGACAGTATTTGGTATCTGCGCTCTGCTGAAGCCAGTTACCTTCGGAAAAAGAGTTG
GTAGCTCTTGATCCGGCAAACAAACCACCGCTGGTAGCGGTGGTTTTTTTGTTTGCAAGCAGCAGATTAC
GCGCAGAAAAAAAGGATTTCAAGAAGATCCTTTGATCTTTTCTACGGGGTCTGACGCTCAGTGGAACGAA
AACTCACGTTAAGGGATTTTGGTCATGAGATTATCAAAAAGGATCTTCACCTAGATCCTTTTATAGTCCG
GAATCGTCACACAAAAAACCAACACACAGATGTAATGAAAATAAAGATATTTTATTGCGGCCATCGTGAT
GGCTAGAGTTTAGCCCTCCCACACATAACCAGAGGGCAGCAATTCACGAATCCCAACTGCCGTCGGCTGT
CCATCACTGTCCTTCACTATGGCTTTGATCCCAGGATGCAGATCGAGAAGCACCTGTCGGCACCGTCCGC
AGGGGCTCAAGATGCCCCTGTTCTCATTTCCGATCGCGACGATACAAGTCAGGTTGCCAGCTGCCGCAGC
AGCAGCAGTGCCCAGCACCACGAGTTCTGCACAAGGTCCCCCAGTAAAATGATATACATTGACACCAGTG
AAGATGCGGCCGTCGCTAGAGAGAGCTGCGCTGGCGACGCTGTAGTCTTCAGAGATGGGGATGCTGTTGA
TTGTAGCCGTTGCTCTTTCAATGAGGGTGGATTCTTCTTGAGACAAAGGCTTGGCCATGGTGGCGCTAGT
GTCAGAAGAATCGAGCTTTTTGCAAAAGCCTAGGCCTCCAAAAAAGCCTCCTCACTACTTCTGGAATAGC
TCAGAGGCCGAGGCGGCCTCGGCCTCTGCATAAATAAAAAAAATTAGTCAGCCATGGGGCGGAGAATGGG
CGGAACTGGGCGGAGTTAGGGGCGGGATGGGCGGAGTTAGGGGCGGGACTATGGTTGCTGACTAATTGAG
ATGCATGCTTTGCATACTTCTGCCTGCTGGGGAGCCTGGGGACTTTCCACACCTGGTTGCTGACTAATTG
AGATGCATGCTTTGCATACTTCTGCCTGCTGGGGAGCCTGGGGACTTTCCACACCCTAACTGACACACAT
TCCACAGCTGGTTCTTTCCGCCTCAGAAGGTACCTAACCAAGTTCCTCTTTCAGAGGTTATTTCAGGCCA
TGGTGCTGCGCAAGACGCGTTAATTAAGACGT
